Addgene plasmid #130667: ppk301-T2A-QF2 HDR plasmid
Purpose: Plasmid for CRISPR-generated knock-in line that expresses a QF2 transcriptional activator by knocking-in a T2A-QF2 fragment into the coding sequence of the endogenous Aedes aegypti ppk301 gene
Depositing lab: Leslie Vosshall. Publication: The ion channel ppk301 controls freshwater egg-laying in the mosquito Aedes aegypti. Matthews BJ, Younger MA, Vosshall LB. eLife. 2019 May 21;8. pii: 43963. doi: 10.7554/eLife.43963. PubMed 31112133.
Backbone
  Vector backbone: pUC57
  Vector type: donor template
Growth in bacteria
  Bacterial resistance: Ampicillin, 100 μg/mL
  Growth temperature: 37°C
  Growth strain: DH5alpha
  Copy number: Unknown
Gene/Insert
  Gene/Insert name: ppk301-left-HDR-arm; T2A-QF2-SV40; 3xP3-dsRed-SV40; ppk301-right-HDR-arm
  Species: Synthetic; Neurospora crassa, Discosoma sp., Aedes aegypti
  Insert size (bp): 2569
  Cloning method: Gibson Cloning
  Sequencing primers: 5′ GTAAAACGACGGCCAGT; 3′ GTCATAGCTGTTTCCTG
Resource information
  A portion of this plasmid was derived from a plasmid made by: QF2 was obtained from Chris Potter (e.g. Addgene plasmid #104876)
Terms and licenses: Academic/Nonprofit Terms; Industry Terms: Not Available to Industry
How to cite: ppk301-T2A-QF2 HDR plasmid was a gift from Leslie Vosshall (Addgene plasmid # 130667 ; http://n2t.net/addgene:130667 ; RRID:Addgene_130667)
