[The description below was written by a language model from this plasmid's Addgene catalogue record and the feature table of its GenBank file.]
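Description:
ppk301-T2A-QF2 HDR plasmid is a homology-directed repair donor template built on the pUC57 cloning backbone and used to make a CRISPR knock-in line in the mosquito Aedes aegypti. The 7.2 kb circular plasmid is maintained in E. coli through a high-copy ColE1/pUC-type origin and selected with ampicillin via the beta-lactamase (AmpR) gene. Remnants of the lacZ cloning region (lac promoter, lac operator, CAP site, M13 primer sites) flank the insert. It is not an expression vector in itself, since its cargo is meant to be copied into the genome at a Cas9-induced break.

According to the catalogue entry, the payload, assembled by Gibson cloning, consists of a left ppk301 homology arm, a T2A-QF2-SV40 cassette, a 3xP3-dsRed-SV40 marker cassette and a right ppk301 homology arm. Integration places T2A-QF2 within the coding sequence of the endogenous ppk301 ion channel gene. Transcription then comes from the native ppk301 regulatory sequences, and ribosomal skipping at the T2A peptide releases QF2, the Neurospora-derived transcriptional activator of the Q binary system, as a separate polypeptide. QF2 can then drive QUAS-linked reporters or effectors in ppk301-expressing cells. The 3xP3-dsRed cassette is the kind of marker commonly used for fluorescence-based identification of transgenic insects.

The feature table annotates only the T2A, a Kozak sequence, DsRed2 and one SV40 polyadenylation signal. The QF2 coding region, the 3xP3 promoter, the first SV40 terminator and the homology arms are not annotated, so their positions rest on the catalogue description. The listed insert size of about 2.6 kb is smaller than the region between the M13 primer sites and may therefore exclude the homology arms.
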