LOCUS       Exported 7212 bp ds-DNA circular SYN 12-MAY-2021
DEFINITION  Plasmid for CRISPR-generated knock-in line that expresses a QF2
            transcriptional activator by knocking-in a T2A-QF2 fragment into the
            coding sequence of the endogenous Aedes aegypti ppk301 gene.
ACCESSION   .
VERSION     .
KEYWORDS    ppk301-T2A-QF2 HDR plasmid
SOURCE      synthetic DNA construct
  ORGANISM  synthetic DNA construct
REFERENCE   1 (bases 1 to 7212)
  AUTHORS   Matthews BJ, Younger MA, Vosshall LB
  TITLE     The ion channel ppk301 controls freshwater egg-laying in the
            mosquito Aedes aegypti.
  JOURNAL   Elife. 2019 May 21;8. pii: 43963. doi: 10.7554/eLife.43963.
  PUBMED    31112133
REFERENCE   2 (bases 1 to 7212)
  AUTHORS   .
  TITLE     Direct Submission
  JOURNAL   Exported May 12, 2021 from SnapGene Server 1.1.58
            http://www.snapgene.com
FEATURES             Location/Qualifiers
     source          1..7212
                     /organism="synthetic DNA construct"
                     /mol_type="other DNA"
     primer_bind     complement(1..23)
                     /label=pGEX 3'
                     /note="pGEX vectors, reverse primer"
     primer_bind     123..142
                     /label=pRS-marker
                     /note="pRS vectors, use to sequence yeast selectable
                     marker"
     primer_bind     336..358
                     /label=M13/pUC Forward
                     /note="In lacZ gene"
     primer_bind     350..367
                     /label=M13 Forward
                     /note="In lacZ gene. Also called M13-F20 or M13 (-21)
                     Forward"
     primer_bind     351..367
                     /label=M13 fwd
                     /note="common sequencing primer, one of multiple similar
                     variants"
     CDS             1378..1431
                     /codon_start=1
                     /product="2A peptide from Thosea asigna virus capsid
                     protein"
                     /label=T2A
                     /note="Eukaryotic ribosomes fail to insert a peptide bond
                     between the Gly and Pro residues, yielding separate
                     polypeptides."
                     /translation="EGRGSLLTCGDVEENPGP"
     regulatory      3018..3027
                     /regulatory_class="other"
                     /note="vertebrate consensus sequence for strong initiation
                     of translation (Kozak, 1987)"
     CDS             3024..3701
                     /codon_start=1
                     /product="improved tetrameric variant of DsRed fluorescent
                     protein"
                     /label=DsRed2
                     /note="mammalian codon-optimized"
                     /translation="MASSENVITEFMRFKVRMEGTVNGHEFEIEGEGEGRPYEGHNTVK
                     LKVTKGGPLPFAWDILSPQFQYGSKVYVKHPADIPDYKKLSFPEGFKWERVMNFEDGGV
                     ATVTQDSSLQDGCFIYKVKFIGVNFPSDGPVMQKKTMGWEASTERLYPRDGVLKGETHK
                     ALKLKDGGHYLVEFKSIYMAKKPVQLPGYYYVDAKLDITSHNEDYTIVEQYERTEGRHH
                     LFL"
     primer_bind     complement(3204..3224)
                     /label=DsRed1-N
                     /note="DsRed1, reverse primer"
     primer_bind     3616..3639
                     /label=DsRed1-C
                     /note="DsRed1, forward primer"
     polyA_signal    3822..3943
                     /label=SV40 poly(A) signal
                     /note="SV40 polyadenylation signal"
     primer_bind     complement(3859..3878)
                     /label=SV40pA-R
                     /note="SV40 polyA, reverse primer"
     primer_bind     3913..3932
                     /label=EBV-rev
                     /note="SV40 polyA terminator, reverse primer"
     primer_bind     complement(4963..4979)
                     /label=M13 rev
                     /note="common sequencing primer, one of multiple similar
                     variants"
     primer_bind     complement(4963..4979)
                     /label=M13 Reverse
                     /note="In lacZ gene. Also called M13-rev"
     primer_bind     complement(4976..4998)
                     /label=M13/pUC Reverse
                     /note="In lacZ gene"
     protein_bind    4987..5003
                     /label=lac operator
                     /bound_moiety="lac repressor encoded by lacI"
                     /note="The lac repressor binds to the lac operator to
                     inhibit transcription in E. coli. This inhibition can be
                     relieved by adding lactose or
                     isopropyl-beta-D-thiogalactopyranoside (IPTG)."
     promoter        complement(5011..5041)
                     /label=lac promoter
                     /note="promoter for the E. coli lac operon"
     protein_bind    5056..5077
                     /label=CAP binding site
                     /bound_moiety="E. coli catabolite activator protein"
                     /note="CAP binding activates transcription in the presence
                     of cAMP."
     primer_bind     complement(5194..5211)
                     /label=L4440
                     /note="L4440 vector, forward primer"
     rep_origin      complement(5365..5953)
                     /direction=LEFT
                     /label=ori
                     /note="high-copy-number ColE1/pMB1/pBR322/pUC origin of
                     replication"
     primer_bind     complement(5445..5464)
                     /label=pBR322ori-F
                     /note="pBR322 origin, forward primer"
     CDS             complement(6124..6984)
                     /codon_start=1
                     /gene="bla"
                     /product="beta-lactamase"
                     /label=AmpR
                     /note="confers resistance to ampicillin, carbenicillin, and
                     related antibiotics"
                     /translation="MSIQHFRVALIPFFAAFCLPVFAHPETLVKVKDAEDQLGARVGYI
                     ELDLNSGKILESFRPEERFPMMSTFKVLLCGAVLSRIDAGQEQLGRRIHYSQNDLVEYS
                     PVTEKHLTDGMTVRELCSAAITMSDNTAANLLLTTIGGPKELTAFLHNMGDHVTRLDRW
                     EPELNEAIPNDERDTTMPVAMATTLRKLLTGELLTLASRQQLIDWMEADKVAGPLLRSA
                     LPAGWFIADKSGAGERGSRGIIAALGPDGKPSRIVVIYTTGSQATMDERNRQIAEIGAS
                     LIKHW"
     primer_bind     6747..6766
                     /label=Amp-R
                     /note="Ampicillin resistance gene, reverse primer"
     promoter        complement(6985..7089)
                     /gene="bla"
                     /label=AmpR promoter
     primer_bind     7157..7175
                     /label=pBRforEco
                     /note="pBR322 vectors, upsteam of EcoRI site, forward
                     primer"
ORIGIN
        1 cctctgacac atgcagctcc cggagacggt cacagcttgt ctgtaagcgg atgccgggag
       61 cagacaagcc cgtcagggcg cgtcagcggg tgttggcggg tgtcggggct ggcttaacta
      121 tgcggcatca gagcagattg tactgagagt gcaccatatg cggtgtgaaa taccgcacag
      181 atgcgtaagg agaaaatacc gcatcaggcg ccattcgcca ttcaggctgc gcaactgttg
      241 ggaagggcga tcggtgcggg cctcttcgct attacgccag ctggcgaaag ggggatgtgc
      301 tgcaaggcga ttaagttggg taacgccagg gttttcccag tcacgacgtt gtaaaacgac
      361 ggccagtgaa ttctgtgttc gtcggatttc gcagccaatt ctttgactac cgttttatat
      421 tcgtggtgaa ttcaattatt tttatggctt ttatattatc ataaaatcga acaatattag
      481 ttgagagata tacagaaaat cgattgcgat ttctttgata aatttaaaag atatggcata
      541 cacattttat aaaataaaca tccctgtacg ttgatttttt attttcctta cagtcccatt
      601 tgctacaaca atgagatctt caaacgagcg tctatttcgc agatcatttc acggagcaca
      661 atccaagttg atacaatttg acgaaagtaa atatcatgcc gcccttatga gtctcgcttt
      721 gaataaaata tctaccttcc aataggcaaa gcaccgaaag ttacattcgg cgagaatttc
      781 cgagagtatt gcctgaatac gactatccac ggcttgaagt acatcggaac gataagtctc
      841 tctgcgatag aaaggttttc aaaatagcaa aatgacccaa aacgtgatca aatattcaac
      901 cttatttctc acaggtgctt ctttttcatc tcgttcatcc ttgtctcaat tctttcgatt
      961 tacttcatca ccaacgtgta tcaaaagtgg caatcttcgc cgatcataat tggtctcagt
     1021 ccgaaggcaa cccacatcag agacatccct tttccggcgg ttaccatttg caatatgaat
     1081 caagccactc gaacggctgc ggaagcaata aagcctaaca ctctcgagaa agcgattctg
     1141 aacagtatct gttcgatgga tggcgagttc aatatgacca attacgaggg taaatggtcc
     1201 actgtgaaaa aaatgctact ctctgctact caaccgtgtc acagtatggt ggaagcttgt
     1261 cggtatgcgc agaatatcta caactgtaga cacatgttcc gccctgtgtt gaccgatgaa
     1321 ggcctatgct gtacattcaa cagcgttgac ccgtcgtatc tcctatggaa ccggggagag
     1381 ggcagaggaa gtcttctaac atgcggtgac gtggaggaga atcccggccc tatgccaccc
     1441 aagcgcaaaa cgcttaacgc tgcggctgag gctaacgctc atgccgacgg acacgccgac
     1501 ggaaacgccg acggacacgt ggccaatacg gccgcgtcct cgaataatgc gaggttcgct
     1561 gatctcacta acatcgatac tccgggtctg ggacccacaa ctacgaccct gctcgtggaa
     1621 ccagcacgct caaagcgtca acgagtgtcc cgcgcatgcg accagtgccg tgcagcccga
     1681 gagaaatgcg acggaataca gcctgcgtgt ttcccgtgcg tttcccaggg aaggtcctgc
     1741 acttatcagg cttcgccgaa aaagagggga gttcaaaccg gttatattcg tacgctggag
     1801 ctcgccctcg cctggatgtt tgaaaatgtc gcgcgttccg aagatgcctt gcataacctc
     1861 ctcgtccgtg acgccggaca aggatcagct ctgctcgttg gtaaagattc gccggctgcc
     1921 gagcgactcc atgcccgttg ggctactagc cgtgtcaata agagcattac ccgcctcctc
     1981 cgtcagttgg agctccctcc taccgccacg gctacggcct cgataatgcc gcacgtgatg
     2041 gagcagcctc tcagtaccag cattaacccc gtcaacgacc gcttcaacgg tattcccaac
     2101 cccactccgt ataactccga tgcagctctc gatgctatca ctcagaccaa cgattatgga
     2161 agcgtaaata cacatggtat cctctctact tacccgccac cggctacgca ccttaatgaa
     2221 gcttccgtcg ctctcgctcc cggtggcgcc cccccccgac cgcctcctcc gtatgttgac
     2281 agcacgacca atcacccgcc gtaccactcg aatctggttc caatggcgaa ctttggttac
     2341 tcgaccgttg attacgatgc catggttgac gatttggcta gcattgaata cacggacgct
     2401 gtggatgtcg acccacagtt tatgaccaat ctgggattcg ttcctggatg taacttctcc
     2461 gacattaata catacgaaca gtgatgacgt ctatcgatac cgtcgactaa agccaaatag
     2521 aaaattattc agttcctggc ttaagttttt aaaagtgata ttatttattt ggttgtaacc
     2581 aaccaaaaga atgtaaataa ctaatacata attatgttag ttttaagtta gcaacaaatt
     2641 gattttagct atattagcta cttggttaat aaatagaata tatttattta aagataattg
     2701 cgtttttatt gtcagggagt gagtttgctt aaaaactcgt ttagatccaa ttcgagctcg
     2761 cccggggatc taattcaatt agagactaat tcaattagag ctaattcaat taggatccaa
     2821 gcttatcgat ttcgaaccct cgaccgccgg agtataaata gaggcgcttc gtctacggag
     2881 cgacaattca attcaaacaa gcaaagtgaa cacgtcgcta agcgaaagct aagcaaataa
     2941 acaagcgcag ctgaacaagc taaacaatcg gggtaccgct agagtcgacg gtaccgcggg
     3001 cccgggatcc accggtcgcc accatggcct cctccgagaa cgtcatcacc gagttcatgc
     3061 gcttcaaggt gcgcatggag ggcaccgtga acggccacga gttcgagatc gagggcgagg
     3121 gcgagggccg cccctacgag ggccacaaca ccgtgaagct gaaggtgacc aagggcggcc
     3181 ccctgccctt cgcctgggac atcctgtccc cccagttcca gtacggctcc aaggtgtacg
     3241 tgaagcaccc cgccgacatc cccgactaca agaagctgtc cttccccgag ggcttcaagt
     3301 gggagcgcgt gatgaacttc gaggacggcg gcgtggcgac cgtgacccag gactcctccc
     3361 tgcaggacgg ctgcttcatc tacaaggtga agttcatcgg cgtgaacttc ccctccgacg
     3421 gccccgtgat gcagaagaag accatgggct gggaggcctc caccgagcgc ctgtaccccc
     3481 gcgacggcgt gctgaagggc gagacccaca aggccctgaa gctgaaggac ggcggccact
     3541 acctggtgga gttcaagtcc atctacatgg ccaagaagcc cgtgcagctg cccggctact
     3601 actacgtgga cgccaagctg gacatcacct cccacaacga ggactacacc atcgtggagc
     3661 agtacgagcg caccgagggc cgccaccacc tgttcctgta gcggccgcga ctctagatca
     3721 taatcagcca taccacattt gtagaggttt tacttgcttt aaaaaacctc ccacacctcc
     3781 ccctgaacct gaaacataaa atgaatgcaa ttgttgttgt taacttgttt attgcagctt
     3841 ataatggtta caaataaagc aatagcatca caaatttcac aaataaagca tttttttcac
     3901 tgcattctag ttgtggtttg tccaaactca tcaatgtatc ttactcaact gccaaccgta
     3961 cccttgtgcc cgataatcct tttgtaccga ttgaatggac gccagaaaca ggatttatcg
     4021 gagaagttac caactcgacc ttcccgaggt acatcgctgg gactggggct tccatgggtc
     4081 tcacggtcgt tctagatgcc aacgtcaagg actactactg ttcctcaaca agttcgtacg
     4141 gtttcaaact gatcctgcac aaccccacgg aaactccgaa gatggccgac tatgctcact
     4201 acatccaggt tgggacggag aataggatcg tcgtaactcc gaagcttagc gatgcatcct
     4261 acctgatccg taagacctcg caagagacga gacaatgcgt ttttgccagt gaggccaact
     4321 tgtcgtactt tcgaacttac tcacgaaaca actgcgaaat ggaatgcgag gcccgtttga
     4381 ttcaggacaa ctgcggttgc gtattgtact acatgccgaa gctggaggag gacaacaaaa
     4441 tctgcagcaa agccgatgca ggatgttacg agaagatccg gtcgtcgata gctcaaacgg
     4501 cgaacaatac gctgtcgtgc agttgtctac cgggttgttt cgagatcagt tactcgatcg
     4561 atcgatcttc ggctgatctc tgcgtgggga agttcagagt tcgcgagaac ttgctggacg
     4621 ttaacgattc gtatgcaagg tatgtatact tctgatctac agaaaaccct tcgagatgaa
     4681 tgcagttaat caatttcagg gaaaacatcg ctctggtcta catcttcttt tccgagacat
     4741 acttcagaag cttctccaaa ggagagctga ttgggttcac cgaattcctg tcgaacgttg
     4801 gaggtttgct tggtttgttc atgggttttt cgttgatctc tctggctgaa gtgatctact
     4861 tcataaccct tcgcccactg ttcgccaaac gaaaggaaaa gcaggatcgc gccaaacaag
     4921 ataatttcat acgggatcga cactaagctt ggcgtaatca tggtcatagc tgtttcctgt
     4981 gtgaaattgt tatccgctca caattccaca caacatacga gccggaagca taaagtgtaa
     5041 agcctggggt gcctaatgag tgagctaact cacattaatt gcgttgcgct cactgcccgc
     5101 tttccagtcg ggaaacctgt cgtgccagct gcattaatga atcggccaac gcgcggggag
     5161 aggcggtttg cgtattgggc gctcttccgc ttcctcgctc actgactcgc tgcgctcggt
     5221 cgttcggctg cggcgagcgg tatcagctca ctcaaaggcg gtaatacggt tatccacaga
     5281 atcaggggat aacgcaggaa agaacatgtg agcaaaaggc cagcaaaagg ccaggaaccg
     5341 taaaaaggcc gcgttgctgg cgtttttcca taggctccgc ccccctgacg agcatcacaa
     5401 aaatcgacgc tcaagtcaga ggtggcgaaa cccgacagga ctataaagat accaggcgtt
     5461 tccccctgga agctccctcg tgcgctctcc tgttccgacc ctgccgctta ccggatacct
     5521 gtccgccttt ctcccttcgg gaagcgtggc gctttctcat agctcacgct gtaggtatct
     5581 cagttcggtg taggtcgttc gctccaagct gggctgtgtg cacgaacccc ccgttcagcc
     5641 cgaccgctgc gccttatccg gtaactatcg tcttgagtcc aacccggtaa gacacgactt
     5701 atcgccactg gcagcagcca ctggtaacag gattagcaga gcgaggtatg taggcggtgc
     5761 tacagagttc ttgaagtggt ggcctaacta cggctacact agaagaacag tatttggtat
     5821 ctgcgctctg ctgaagccag ttaccttcgg aaaaagagtt ggtagctctt gatccggcaa
     5881 acaaaccacc gctggtagcg gtggtttttt tgtttgcaag cagcagatta cgcgcagaaa
     5941 aaaaggatct caagaagatc ctttgatctt ttctacgggg tctgacgctc agtggaacga
     6001 aaactcacgt taagggattt tggtcatgag attatcaaaa aggatcttca cctagatcct
     6061 tttaaattaa aaatgaagtt ttaaatcaat ctaaagtata tatgagtaaa cttggtctga
     6121 cagttaccaa tgcttaatca gtgaggcacc tatctcagcg atctgtctat ttcgttcatc
     6181 catagttgcc tgactccccg tcgtgtagat aactacgata cgggagggct taccatctgg
     6241 ccccagtgct gcaatgatac cgcgagaccc acgctcaccg gctccagatt tatcagcaat
     6301 aaaccagcca gccggaaggg ccgagcgcag aagtggtcct gcaactttat ccgcctccat
     6361 ccagtctatt aattgttgcc gggaagctag agtaagtagt tcgccagtta atagtttgcg
     6421 caacgttgtt gccattgcta caggcatcgt ggtgtcacgc tcgtcgtttg gtatggcttc
     6481 attcagctcc ggttcccaac gatcaaggcg agttacatga tcccccatgt tgtgcaaaaa
     6541 agcggttagc tccttcggtc ctccgatcgt tgtcagaagt aagttggccg cagtgttatc
     6601 actcatggtt atggcagcac tgcataattc tcttactgtc atgccatccg taagatgctt
     6661 ttctgtgact ggtgagtact caaccaagtc attctgagaa tagtgtatgc ggcgaccgag
     6721 ttgctcttgc ccggcgtcaa tacgggataa taccgcgcca catagcagaa ctttaaaagt
     6781 gctcatcatt ggaaaacgtt cttcggggcg aaaactctca aggatcttac cgctgttgag
     6841 atccagttcg atgtaaccca ctcgtgcacc caactgatct tcagcatctt ttactttcac
     6901 cagcgtttct gggtgagcaa aaacaggaag gcaaaatgcc gcaaaaaagg gaataagggc
     6961 gacacggaaa tgttgaatac tcatactctt cctttttcaa tattattgaa gcatttatca
     7021 gggttattgt ctcatgagcg gatacatatt tgaatgtatt tagaaaaata aacaaatagg
     7081 ggttccgcgc acatttcccc gaaaagtgcc acctgacgtc taagaaacca ttattatcat
     7141 gacattaacc tataaaaata ggcgtatcac gaggcccttt cgtctcgcgc gtttcggtga
     7201 tgacggtgaa aa
//
